Addgene plasmid #71864: pLJM60-FLAG-SLC38A9.1 I68A
Purpose: lentiviral stable expression
Depositing lab: David Sabatini. Depositing organization: Whitehead Institute for Biomedical Research. Publication: Metabolism. Lysosomal amino acid transporter SLC38A9 signals arginine sufficiency to mTORC1. Wang S, Tsun ZY, Wolfson RL, Shen K, Wyant GA, Plovanich ME, Yuan ED, Jones TD, Chantranupong L, Comb W, Wang T, Bar-Peled L, Zoncu R, Straub C, Kim C, Park J, Sabatini BL, Sabatini DM. Science. 2015 Jan 9;347(6218):188-94. doi: 10.1126/science.1257132. Epub 2015 Jan 7. PubMed 25567906.
Backbone
  Vector backbone: pLJM60
  Backbone size w/o insert (bp): 8613
  Total vector size (bp): 10299
  Vector type: Mammalian Expression, Lentiviral
  Selectable markers: Puromycin
Growth in bacteria
  Bacterial resistance: Ampicillin, 100 μg/mL
  Growth temperature: 37°C
  Growth strain: NEB Stable
  Copy number: Unknown
Gene/Insert
  Gene/Insert name: SLC38A9.1 (alt name: URLC11)
  Species: H. sapiens (human)
  Insert size (bp): 1686
  Mutation: codon optimized, Isoleucine 68 mutated to Alanine
  GenBank ID: NM_173514.3
  Entrez Gene: SLC38A9 (a.k.a. URLC11)
  Promoter: CMV
  Tag / fusion protein: FLAG (N terminal on backbone)
  Cloning method: Restriction Enzyme; 5′ cloning site Sal1 (not destroyed); 3′ cloning site Not1 (not destroyed)
  Sequencing primers: 5′ pLJM-F ATGTCGTAACAACTCCGCCCCATT; 3′ pLJM-R TAGTTTGTATGTCTGTTGCTATTA
Terms and licenses: Academic/Nonprofit Terms; Industry Terms: Not Available to Industry
How to cite: pLJM60-FLAG-SLC38A9.1 I68A was a gift from David Sabatini (Addgene plasmid # 71864 ; http://n2t.net/addgene:71864 ; RRID:Addgene_71864)
