[The description below was written by a language model from this plasmid's Addgene catalogue record.]
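Description:
pLJM60-FLAG-SLC38A9.1 I68A is a lentiviral transfer plasmid built on the pLJM60 backbone for stable expression of a mutant human SLC38A9 protein in mammalian cells. The full construct is about 10.3 kb, of which roughly 8.6 kb is backbone. It is propagated in bacteria under ampicillin selection, in a recombination-deficient strain of the kind generally used to keep lentiviral repeat sequences intact. After packaging into virus and integration into target cells, transduced cells are selected with puromycin. No feature table is included with the record, so the specific viral elements, the origin of replication and the promoter driving the puromycin marker are not stated.

The insert is a codon-optimized, roughly 1.7 kb coding sequence for SLC38A9 isoform 1 (SLC38A9.1, also called URLC11), cloned between SalI and NotI sites that both remain intact. A CMV promoter drives expression. The backbone supplies an N-terminal FLAG tag, so the protein can be detected or immunoprecipitated with anti-FLAG reagents. The coding sequence carries a point mutation that changes isoleucine 68 to alanine.

SLC38A9 is a lysosomal amino acid transporter, and the associated study implicates it in signalling arginine sufficiency to mTORC1. The stated purpose is simply lentiviral stable expression, and the record does not describe the functional effect of the I68A substitution. A plausible use is generating cell lines that stably express the tagged mutant for comparison with wild-type SLC38A9.1 in studies of lysosomal amino acid sensing and mTORC1 pathway interactions.
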