>Addgene plasmid #71864 | pLJM60-FLAG-SLC38A9.1 I68A | depositor partial sequence | sequence record 133389 | insert
ATGGCTAACATGAACAGTGACTCAAGACATCTGGGAACAAGCGAGGTGGACCACGAGCGGGACCCTGGCC
CTATGAACATTCAGTTTGAGCCCTCCGACCTGCGGTCTAAGAGACCCTTCTGCATCGAACCTACCAACAT
TGTGAACGTCAATCACGTGATCCAGAGGGTCAGTGATCATGCATCAGCCATGAATAAGCGAGCCCACTAC
TATTCCCGGCTGACCACACCCGCTGACAAAGCACTGATCGCCCCTGATCATGTGGTCCCAGCACCCGAGG
AATGTTACGTGTATAGCCCTCTGGGATCCGCCTACAAGCTGCAGAGCTACACCGAGGGGTATGGAAAAAA
CACATCCCTGGTGACTATTTTTATGATCTGGAATACCATGATGGGGACAAGTATTCTGTCAATCCCATGG
GGAATCAAGCAGGCCGGGTTCACTACCGGAATGTGCGTGATCATTCTGATGGGCCTGCTGACCCTGTACT
GCTGTTATAGGGTGGTCAAATCTCGCACAATGATGTTTTCACTGGACACAACTAGCTGGGAGTACCCCGA
TGTGTGTCGGCACTATTTTGGAAGCTTCGGCCAGTGGAGCTCCCTGCTGTTCAGCCTGGTGTCCCTGATT
GGCGCTATGATCGTGTACTGGGTCCTGATGAGCAACTTCCTGTTTAATACCGGGAAGTTCATCTTTAACT
TCATCCACCATATCAACGACACCGATACAATCCTGTCTACAAACAATAGTAACCCTGTGATTTGCCCATC
TGCCGGAAGTGGCGGGCATCCAGACAACTCTAGTATGATCTTTTACGCTAATGATACTGGCGCACAGCAG
TTCGAGAAGTGGTGGGACAAAAGCAGAACCGTGCCCTTTTATCTGGTCGGCCTGCTGCTGCCTCTGCTGA
ACTTTAAGTCCCCATCTTTCTTTAGTAAATTCAATATCCTGGGGACAGTGTCAGTCCTGTACCTGATTTT
TCTGGTGACTTTCAAAGCAGTCCGCCTGGGATTCCACCTGGAATTTCATTGGTTCATCCCAACTGAGTTC
TTTGTGCCCGAAATTCGATTTCAGTTCCCACAGCTGACTGGAGTGCTGACCCTGGCCTTCTTTATCCACA
ATTGCATCATTACACTGCTGAAGAACAATAAGAAACAGGAGAACAATGTGCGGGACCTGTGTATCGCTTA
TATGCTGGTCACTCTGACCTACCTGTATATTGGGGTGCTGGTCTTTGCATCATTCCCTAGCCCCCCTCTG
TCTAAAGATTGTATCGAACAGAACTTTCTGGACAATTTCCCATCAAGCGATACACTGAGTTTCATTGCCA
GAATCTTTCTGCTGTTCCAGATGATGACTGTGTACCCCCTGCTGGGGTATCTGGCTAGGGTCCAGCTGCT
GGGCCACATTTTTGGGGATATCTACCCTAGCATTTTCCATGTGCTGATCCTGAACCTGATCATTGTGGGC
GCCGGGGTCATCATGGCTTGCTTCTACCCTAATATTGGAGGCATCATTAGGTATTCCGGAGCCGCTTGTG
GCCTGGCTTTTGTGTTCATCTACCCATCCCTGATCTACATCATTTCTCTGCACCAGGAGGAACGCCTGAC
CTGGCCCAAGCTGATCTTTCATGTGTTCATCATTATCCTGGGCGTGGCAAACCTGATTGTCCAGTTCTTT
ATGTGA
