>Addgene plasmid #71864 | pLJM60-FLAG-SLC38A9.1 I68A | addgene partial sequence | sequence record 135229 | CMV-F 5'-CGCAAATGGGCGGTAGGCGTG-3'
AACCGTCAGATCGCCTGGAGACGCCATCCACGCTGTTTTGACCTCCATAGAAGACACCGGGACCGATCCA
GCCTCCGCGGCCGGGAACGGTGCATTGGAACGCGGATTCCCCGTGCCAAGAGTGACGTAAGTACCGCCTA
TAGAGTCTATAGGCCCACCCCCTTGGCTTCGTTAGAACGCGGCTACAATTAATACATAACCTTATGTATC
ATACACATACGATTTAGGTGACACTATAGAATAACATCCACTTTGCCTTTCTCTCCACAGGTGTCCACTC
CCAGGTCCAACTGCACCTCGGTTCTATCGATTGAATTCACCATGGAAATGGACTACAAGGATGACGATGA
CAAGGGTGGTGGTGGTGGTGCGTCGACAATGGCTAACATGAACAGTGACTCAAGACATCTGGGAACAAGC
GAGGTGGACCACGAGCGGGACCCTGGCCCTATGAACATTCAGTTTGAGCCCTCCGACCTGCGGTCTAAGA
GACCCTTCTGCATCGAACCTACCAACATTGTGAACGTCAATCACGTGATCCAGAGGGTCAGTGATCATGC
ATCAGCCATGAATAAGCGAGCCCACTACTATTCCCGGCTGACCACACCCGCTGACAAAGCACTGATCGCC
CCTGATCATGTGGTCCCAGCACCCGAGGAATGTTACGTGTATAGCCCTCTGGGATCCGCCTACAAGCTGC
AGAGCTACACCGAGGGGTATGGAAAAAACACATCCCTGGTGACTATTTTTATGATCTGGAATACCATGAT
GGGGACAAGTATTCTGTCAATCCCATGGGGAATCAAGCAGGCCGGGTTCACTACCGGAATGTGCGTGATC
ATTCTGATGGGCCTGCTGACCCTGTACTGCTGTTATAGGGTGGTCAAATCTCGCACAATGATGTTTTCAC
TGGACACAACTAGCTGGGAGTACCCCGATGTGTGTCGGCACTAT
