>Addgene plasmid #71864 | pLJM60-FLAG-SLC38A9.1 I68A | addgene partial sequence | sequence record 135231 | hGata4-rev 5'-ATTGTGGATGAATACTGCC-3'
CGGCCGCTCACATAAAGAACTGGACAATCAGGTTTGCCACGCCCAGGATAATGATGAACACATGAAAGAT
CAGCTTGGGCCAGGTCAGGCGTTCCTCCTGGTGCAGAGAAATGATGTAGATCAGGGATGGGTAGATGAAC
ACAAAAGCCAGGCCACAAGCGGCTCCGGAATACCTAATGATGCCTCCAATATTAGGGTAGAAGCAAGCCA
TGATGACCCCGGCGCCCACAATGATCAGGTTCAGGATCAGCACATGGAAAATGCTAGGGTAGATATCCCC
AAAAATGTGGCCCAGCAGCTGGACCCTAGCCAGATACCCCAGCAGGGGGTACACAGTCATCATCTGGAAC
AGCAGAAAGATTCTGGCAATGAAACTCAGTGTATCGCTTGATGGGAAATTGTCCAGAAAGTTCTGTTCGA
TACAATCTTTAGACAGAGGGGGGCTAGGGAATGATGCAAAGACCAGCACCCCAATATACAGGTAGGTCAG
AGTGACCAGCATATAAGCGATACACAGGTCCCGCACATTGTTCTCCTGTTTCTTATTGTTCTTCAGCAGT
GTAATGATGCAATTGTGGATAAAGAAGGCCAGGGTCAGCACTCCAGTCAGCTGTGGGAACTGAAATCGAA
TTTCGGGCACAAAGAACTCAGTTGGGATGAACCAATGAAATTCCAGGTGGAATCCCAGGCGGACTGCTTT
GAAAGTCACCAGAAAAATCAGGTACAGGACTGACACTGTCCCCAGGATATTGAATTTACTAAAGAAAGAT
GGGGACTTAAAGTTCAGCAGAGGCAGCAGCAGGCCGACCAGATAAAAGGGCACGGTTCTGCTTTTGTCCC
ACCACTTCTCGAACTGCTGTGCGCCAGTATCATTAGCGTAAAAGATCATACTAGAGTTGTCTGGATGCCC
GCCACTT
